Addgene plasmid #237339: pUC18 SLBP
Purpose: expression in bacterial cells for protein purification
Depositing lab: Michele Pagano. Depositing organization: NYU Grossman School of Medicine. Publication: FEM1 proteins are ancient regulators of SLBP degradation. Dankert JF, Pagan JK, Starostina NG, Kipreos ET, Pagano M. Cell Cycle. 2017 Mar 19;16(6):556-564. doi: 10.1080/15384101.2017.1284715. Epub 2017 Jan 24. PubMed 28118078.
Backbone
  Vector backbone: pUC18
  Vector type: Bacterial Expression
Growth in bacteria
  Bacterial resistance: Ampicillin, 100 μg/mL
  Growth temperature: 37°C
  Growth strain: DH5alpha
  Copy number: High Copy
Gene/Insert
  Gene/Insert name: SLBP
  Species: H. sapiens (human)
  Entrez Gene: SLBP (a.k.a. HBP)
  Cloning method: Restriction Enzyme; 5′ cloning site Unknown (unknown if destroyed)
Terms and licenses: Academic/Nonprofit Terms; Industry Terms: Not Available to Industry
How to cite: pUC18 SLBP was a gift from Michele Pagano (Addgene plasmid # 237339 ; http://n2t.net/addgene:237339 ; RRID:Addgene_237339)
