[The description below was written by a language model from this plasmid's Addgene catalogue record and pLannotate feature annotations shown in this document.]
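Description:
pUC18 SLBP is catalogued as a high-copy, ampicillin-selected bacterial expression plasmid on a pUC18 backbone, carrying human SLBP (stem-loop binding protein, also called HBP) for protein purification from bacteria. SLBP binds the stem-loop at the 3' end of replication-dependent histone pre-mRNAs and contributes to their processing, export, translation and stability.

The annotated full sequence (about 6.2 kb) does not look like a simple pUC18 derivative, and the discrepancy should be kept in mind. The feature layout resembles a pcDNA3-type mammalian expression vector. The SLBP coding sequence lies downstream of the CMV immediate-early enhancer and promoter and a T7 promoter, and is followed by an antisense SP6 promoter and the bovine growth hormone polyadenylation signal. A separate cassette places the neomycin/kanamycin phosphotransferase gene under the SV40 early promoter with an SV40 poly(A) signal, which would permit G418 selection in mammalian cells. An f1 origin is also present. Propagation in E. coli relies on the pUC-type ColE1 origin and the AmpR (β-lactamase) gene with its own promoter, consistent with the catalogue fields. The short lac promoter/operator, CAP site and lacI fragments next to the origin are backbone remnants facing away from the insert, so they do not drive it.

As sequenced, SLBP expression would come from CMV in mammalian cells, or from T7 for in vitro transcription/translation or in T7 polymerase-expressing bacteria. No epitope or affinity tag is annotated, and the cloning sites are not recorded. Users planning bacterial purification should check the construct's architecture against the stated purpose.
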