Features (pLannotate 1.2.2; 21 found; start..end, strand, type, name):
    856..960     -  promoter       AmpR promoter: bla
   1019..1071    -  misc_feature   bom (fragment): basis of mobility region from pBR322
   1226..1605    +  enhancer       CMV enhancer: human cytomegalovirus immediate early enhancer
   1606..1809    +  promoter       CMV promoter: human cytomegalovirus (CMV) immediate early promoter
   1805..1838    +  LTR            5' LTR (truncated) (fragment): truncated 5' long terminal repeat (LTR) from HIV-1
   1854..1872    +  promoter       T7 promoter: promoter for bacteriophage T7 RNA polymerase
   1925..2731    +  CDS            SLBP: SLBP_HUMAN - Also known as HBP. Experimental evidence at protein level: Swiss-Prot protein existence level 1. RNA-binding protein involved in the histone pre-mRNA processing. Binds the stem-loop structure of replication-dependent histone pre-mRNAs and contributes to efficient 3'-end processing by stabilizing the complex between histone pre-mRNA and U7 small nuclear ribonucleoprotein (snRNP), via the histone downstream element (HDE). Plays an important role in targeting mature histone mRNA from the nucleus to the cytoplasm and to the translation machinery. Stabilizes mature histone mRNA and cou
   2762..2780    -  promoter       SP6 promoter: promoter for bacteriophage SP6 RNA polymerase
   2806..3030    +  polyA_signal   bGH poly(A) signal: bovine growth hormone polyadenylation signal
   3034..3055    +  promoter       SV40 promoter (fragment): SV40 enhancer and early promoter
   3076..3504    +  rep_origin     f1 ori (sequence partly withheld): f1 bacteriophage origin of replication; arrow indicates direction of (+) strand synthesis
   3518..3847    +  promoter       SV40 promoter: SV40 enhancer and early promoter
   3914..4705    +  CDS            neo: KKA2_KLEPN - Also known as kan, nptII. Experimental evidence at protein level: Swiss-Prot protein existence level 1. Resistance to kanamycin, neomycin, paromomycin, ribostamycin, butirosin and gentamicin B. From Klebsiella pneumoniae.
   4729..4887    +  CDS            ble (fragment): BLE_KLEPN - Experimental evidence at protein level: Swiss-Prot protein existence level 1. Binding protein with a strong affinity to the bleomycin family of antibiotics. Binds to CL990; an antimitotic-antibiotic compound. From Klebsiella pneumoniae.
   4882..5003    +  polyA_signal   SV40 poly(A) signal: SV40 polyadenylation signal
   5076..5092    -  protein_bind   lac operator: The lac repressor binds to the lac operator to inhibit transcription in E. coli. This inhibition can be relieved by adding lactose or isopropyl-β-D-thiogalactopyranoside (IPTG). lac repressor encoded by lacI
   5100..5130    -  promoter       lac promoter: promoter for the E. coli lac operon
   5145..5166    -  protein_bind   CAP binding site: CAP binding activates transcription in the presence of cAMP. E. coli catabolite activator protein
   5179..5271    -  CDS            lacI (fragment): lac repressor; lacI; The lac repressor binds to the lac operator to inhibit transcription in E. coli. This inhibition can be relieved by adding lactose or isopropyl-β-D-thiogalactopyranoside (IPTG).
   5454..6042    -  rep_origin     ori: high-copy-number ColE1/pMB1/pBR322/pUC origin of replication
   6213..855     -  CDS            AmpR (across the origin): β-lactamase; bla; confers resistance to ampicillin, carbenicillin, and related antibiotics
>Addgene plasmid #237339 | pUC18 SLBP | addgene full sequence | sequence record 473591 | Addgene NGS Result
ATGCTTAATCAGTGAGGCACCTATCTCAGCGATCTGTCTATTTCGTTCATCCATAGTTGCCTGACTCCCC
GTCGTGTAGATAACTACGATACGGGAGGGCTTACCATCTGGCCCCAGTGCTGCAATGATACCGCGAGACC
CACGCTCACCGGCTCCAGATTTATCAGCAATAAACCAGCCAGCCGGAAGGGCCGAGCGCAGAAGTGGTCC
TGCAACTTTATCCGCCTCCATCCAGTCTATTAATTGTTGCCGGGAAGCTAGAGTAAGTAGTTCGCCAGTT
AATAGTTTGCGCAACGTTGTTGCCATTGCTACAGGCATCGTGGTGTCACGCTCGTCGTTTGGTATGGCTT
CATTCAGCTCCGGTTCCCAACGATCAAGGCGAGTTACATGATCCCCCATGTTGTGCAAAAAAGCGGTTAG
CTCCTTCGGTCCTCCGATCGTTGTCAGAAGTAAGTTGGCCGCAGTGTTATCACTCATGGTTATGGCAGCA
CTGCATAATTCTCTTACTGTCATGCCATCCGTAAGATGCTTTTCTGTGACTGGTGAGTACTCAACCAAGT
CATTCTGAGAATAGTGTATGCGGCGACCGAGTTGCTCTTGCCCGGCGTCAATACGGGATAATACCGCGCC
ACATAGCAGAACTTTAAAAGTGCTCATCATTGGAAAACGTTCTTCGGGGCGAAAACTCTCAAGGATCTTA
CCGCTGTTGAGATCCAGTTCGATGTAACCCACTCGTGCACCCAACTGATCTTCAGCATCTTTTACTTTCA
CCAGCGTTTCTGGGTGAGCAAAAACAGGAAGGCAAAATGCCGCAAAAAAGGGAATAAGGGCGACACGGAA
ATGTTGAATACTCATACTCTTCCTTTTTCAATATTATTGAAGCATTTATCAGGGTTATTGTCTCATGAGC
GGATACATATTTGAATGTATTTAGAAAAATAAACAAATAGGGGTTCCGCGCACATTTCCCCGAAAAGTGC
CACCTGACGTCGACGGATCGGGAGATCTCCCGATCCCCTATGGTGCACTCTCAGTACAATCTGCTCTGAT
GCCGCATAGTTAAGCCAGTATCTGCTCCCTGCTTGTGTGTTGGAGGTCGCTGAGTAGTGCGCGAGCAAAA
TTTAAGCTACAACAAGGCAAGGCTTGACCGACAATTGCATGAAGAATCTGCTTAGGGTTAGGCGTTTTGC
GCTGCTTCGCGATGTACGGGCCAGATATACGCGTTGACATTGATTATTGACTAGTTATTAATAGTAATCA
ATTACGGGGTCATTAGTTCATAGCCCATATATGGAGTTCCGCGTTACATAACTTACGGTAAATGGCCCGC
CTGGCTGACCGCCCAACGACCCCCGCCCATTGACGTCAATAATGACGTATGTTCCCATAGTAACGCCAAT
AGGGACTTTCCATTGACGTCAATGGGTGGAGTATTTACGGTAAACTGCCCACTTGGCAGTACATCAAGTG
TATCATATGCCAAGTACGCCCCCTATTGACGTCAATGACGGTAAATGGCCCGCCTGGCATTATGCCCAGT
ACATGACCTTATGGGACTTTCCTACTTGGCAGTACATCTACGTATTAGTCATCGCTATTACCATGGTGAT
GCGGTTTTGGCAGTACATCAATGGGCGTGGATAGCGGTTTGACTCACGGGGATTTCCAAGTCTCCACCCC
ATTGACGTCAATGGGAGTTTGTTTTGGCACCAAAATCAACGGGACTTTCCAAAATGTCGTAACAACTCCG
CCCCATTGACGCAAATGGGCGGTAGGCGTGTACGGTGGGAGGTCTATATAAGCAGAGCTCTCTGGCTAAC
TAGAGAACCCACTGCTTACTGGCTTATCGAAATTAATACGACTCACTATAGGGAGACCCAAGCTTATGGA
GCAGAAGCTCATCTCAGAGGAGGACCTGGGATCTGCCTGCCGCCCGCGAAGCCCGCCGAGGCATCAGAGC
CGCTGCGACGGTGACGCCAGCCCGCCGTCCCCCGCGCGATGGAGCCTGGGACGGAAGCGCAGAGCCGACG
GCAGGCGCTGGAGGCCCGAAGACGCCGAGGAGGCAGAGCACCGCGGCGCCGAGCGCAGACCCGAGAGCTT
TACCACTCCTGAAGGCCCTAAACCCCGTTCCAGATGCTCTGACTGGGCAAGTGCAGTTGAAGAAGATGAA
ATGAGGACCAGAGTTAACAAAGAAATGGCAAGATATAAAAGGAAACTCCTCATCAATGACTTTGGAAGAG
AGAGAAAATCATCATCAGGAAGTTCTGATTCAAAGGAGTCTATGTCTACTGTGCCGGCTGACTTTGAGAC
AGATGAAAGTGTCCTAATGAGGAGACAGAAGCAGATCAACTATGGGAAGAACACAATTGCCTACGATCGT
TATATTAAAGAAGTCCCAAGACACCTTCGACAACCTGGCATTCATCCCAAGACCCCTAATAAATTTAAGA
AGTATAGTCGACGTTCATGGGACCAGCAAATCAAACTCTGGAAGGTGGCTCTGCATTTTTGGGATCCTCC
AGCGGAAGAAGGATGTGATTTGCAAGAAATACACCCTGTAGACCTTGAATCTGCAGAAAGCAGCTCCGAG
CCCCAGACCAGCTCTCAGGATGACTTTGATGTGTACTCTGGCACACCCACCAAGGTGAGACACATGGACA
GTCAAGTGGAGGATGAGTTTGATTTGGAAGCTTGTTTAACTGAACCCTTGAGAGACTTCTCAGCCATGAG
CTAACTCGAGCATGCATCTAGAGGGCCCTATTCTATAGTGTCACCTAAATGCTAGAGCTCGCTGATCAGC
CTCGACTGTGCCTTCTAGTTGCCAGCCATCTGTTGTTTGCCCCTCCCCCGTGCCTTCCTTGACCCTGGAA
GGTGCCACTCCCACTGTCCTTTCCTAATAAAATGAGGAAATTGCATCGCATTGTCTGAGTAGGTGTCATT
CTATTCTGGGGGGTGGGGTGGGGCAGGACAGCAAGGGGGAGGATTGGGAAGACAATAGCAGGCATGCTGG
GGATGCGGTGGGCTCTATGGCTTCTGAGGCGGAAAGAACCAGCTGGGGCTCTAGGGGGTATCCCC
[124 nt withheld, positions 3076-3199]
C
[91 nt withheld, positions 3201-3291]
A
[49 nt withheld, positions 3293-3341]
CCTTTGACGTTGGAGTCCACGTTCTTT
[37 nt withheld, positions 3369-3405]
ACCCTATCTCGGTCTATTCTTTTGATTTATAAGGGATTTTGCCGATTTCGGCCTATTGGTTAAAAAATGA
GCTGATTTAACAAAAATTTAACGCGAATTAATTCTGTGGAATGTGTGTCAGTTAGGGTGTGGAAAGTCCC
CAGGCTCCCCAGCAGGCAGAAGTATGCAAAGCATGCATCTCAATTAGTCAGCAACCAGGTGTGGAAAGTC
CCCAGGCTCCCCAGCAGGCAGAAGTATGCAAAGCATGCATCTCAATTAGTCAGCAACCATAGTCCCGCCC
CTAACTCCGCCCATCCCGCCCCTAACTCCGCCCAGTTCCGCCCATTCTCCGCCCCATGGCTGACTAATTT
TTTTTATTTATGCAGAGGCCGAGGCCGCCTCTGCCTCTGAGCTATTCCAGAAGTAGTGAGGAGGCTTTTT
TGGAGGCCTAGGCTTTTGCAAAAAGCTCCCGGGAGCTTGTATATCCATTTTCGGATCTGATCAAGAGACA
GGATGAGGATCGTTTCGCATGATTGAACAAGATGGATTGCACGCAGGTTCTCCGGCCGCTTGGGTGGAGA
GGCTATTCGGCTATGACTGGGCACAACAGACAATCGGCTGCTCTGATGCCGCCGTGTTCCGGCTGTCAGC
GCAGGGGCGCCCGGTTCTTTTTGTCAAGACCGACCTGTCCGGTGCCCTGAATGAACTGCAGGACGAGGCA
GCGCGGCTATCGTGGCTGGCCACGACGGGCGTTCCTTGCGCAGCTGTGCTCGACGTTGTCACTGAAGCGG
GAAGGGACTGGCTGCTATTGGGCGAAGTGCCGGGGCAGGATCTCCTGTCATCTCACCTTGCTCCTGCCGA
GAAAGTATCCATCATGGCTGATGCAATGCGGCGGCTGCATACGCTTGATCCGGCTACCTGCCCATTCGAC
CACCAAGCGAAACATCGCATCGAGCGAGCACGTACTCGGATGGAAGCCGGTCTTGTCGATCAGGATGATC
TGGACGAAGAGCATCAGGGGCTCGCGCCAGCCGAACTGTTCGCCAGGCTCAAGGCGCGCATGCCCGACGG
CGAGGATCTCGTCGTGACCCATGGCGATGCCTGCTTGCCGAATATCATGGTGGAAAATGGCCGCTTTTCT
GGATTCATCGACTGTGGCCGGCTGGGTGTGGCGGACCGCTATCAGGACATAGCGTTGGCTACCCGTGATA
TTGCTGAAGAGCTTGGCGGCGAATGGGCTGACCGCTTCCTCGTGCTTTACGGTATCGCCGCTCCCGATTC
GCAGCGCATCGCCTTCTATCGCCTTCTTGACGAGTTCTTCTGAGCGGGACTCTGGGGTTCGAAATGACCG
ACCAAGCGACGCCCAACCTGCCATCACGAGATTTCGATTCCACCGCCGCCTTCTATGAAAGGTTGGGCTT
CGGAATCGTTTTCCGGGACGCCGGCTGGATGATCCTCCAGCGCGGGGATCTCATGCTGGAGTTCTTCGCC
CACCCCAACTTGTTTATTGCAGCTTATAATGGTTACAAATAAAGCAATAGCATCACAAATTTCACAAATA
AAGCATTTTTTTCACTGCATTCTAGTTGTGGTTTGTCCAAACTCATCAATGTATCTTATCATGTCTGTAT
ACCGTCGACCTCTAGCTAGAGCTTGGCGTAATCATGGTCATAGCTGTTTCCTGTGTGAAATTGTTATCCG
CTCACAATTCCACACAACATACGAGCCGGAAGCATAAAGTGTAAAGCCTGGGGTGCCTAATGAGTGAGCT
AACTCACATTAATTGCGTTGCGCTCACTGCCCGCTTTCCAGTCGGGAAACCTGTCGTGCCAGCTGCATTA
ATGAATCGGCCAACGCGCGGGGAGAGGCGGTTTGCGTATTGGGCGCTCTTCCGCTTCCTCGCTCACTGAC
TCGCTGCGCTCGGTCGTTCGGCTGCGGCGAGCGGTATCAGCTCACTCAAAGGCGGTAATACGGTTATCCA
CAGAATCAGGGGATAACGCAGGAAAGAACATGTGAGCAAAAGGCCAGCAAAAGGCCAGGAACCGTAAAAA
GGCCGCGTTGCTGGCGTTTTTCCATAGGCTCCGCCCCCCTGACGAGCATCACAAAAATCGACGCTCAAGT
CAGAGGTGGCGAAACCCGACAGGACTATAAAGATACCAGGCGTTTCCCCCTGGAAGCTCCCTCGTGCGCT
CTCCTGTTCCGACCCTGCCGCTTACCGGATACCTGTCCGCCTTTCTCCCTTCGGGAAGCGTGGCGCTTTC
TCATAGCTCACGCTGTAGGTATCTCAGTTCGGTGTAGGTCGTTCGCTCCAAGCTGGGCTGTGTGCACGAA
CCCCCCGTTCAGCCCGACCGCTGCGCCTTATCCGGTAACTATCGTCTTGAGTCCAACCCGGTAAGACACG
ACTTATCGCCACTGGCAGCAGCCACTGGTAACAGGATTAGCAGAGCGAGGTATGTAGGCGGTGCTACAGA
GTTCTTGAAGTGGTGGCCTAACTACGGCTACACTAGAAGAACAGTATTTGGTATCTGCGCTCTGCTGAAG
CCAGTTACCTTCGGAAAAAGAGTTGGTAGCTCTTGATCCGGCAAACAAACCACCGCTGGTAGCGGTGGTT
TTTTTGTTTGCAAGCAGCAGATTACGCGCAGAAAAAAAGGATCTCAAGAAGATCCTTTGATCTTTTCTAC
GGGGTCTGACGCTCAGTGGAACGAAAACTCACGTTAAGGGATTTTGGTCATGAGATTATCAAAAAGGATC
TTCACCTAGATCCTTTTAAATTAAAAATGAAGTTTTAAATCAATCTAAAGTATATATGAGTAAACTTGGT
CTGACAGTTACCA
